Addgene plasmid #244820: pKMW123_SpRY-Cas9_U6-entry
Purpose: Mammalian expression of SpRY Cas9 with Golden Gate-compatible sgRNA spacer cassette
Depositing lab: Jennifer Doudna. Publication: Rapid two-step target capture ensures efficient CRISPR-Cas9-guided genome editing. Shi H, Al-Sayyad N, Wasko KM, Trinidad MI, Doherty EE, Vohra K, Boger RS, Colognori D, Cofsky JC, Skopintsev P, Bryant Z, Doudna JA. Mol Cell. 2025 May 1;85(9):1730-1742.e9. doi: 10.1016/j.molcel.2025.03.024. Epub 2025 Apr 23. PubMed 40273916.
Backbone
  Vector backbone: PX458
  Vector type: Mammalian Expression, CRISPR
Growth in bacteria
  Bacterial resistance: Ampicillin, 100 μg/mL
  Growth temperature: 37°C
  Growth strain: NEB Stable
  Copy number: High Copy
Gene/Insert
  Gene/Insert name: SpRY Cas9
  Species: Streptococcus pyogenes
  Mutation: A61R/L1111R/D1135L/S1136W/G1218K/E1219Q/N1317R/A1322R/R1333P/R1335Q/T1337R
  Promoter: CAG, U6
  Tag / fusion protein: 3xFLAG-SV40 NLS (N terminal on insert); Nucleoplasmin NLS (C terminal on insert)
  Cloning method: Gibson Cloning
Terms and licenses: Academic/Nonprofit Terms; Industry Terms: Not Available to Industry
Depositor comments: Also expresses single guide RNA driven by U6 promoter.
How to cite: pKMW123_SpRY-Cas9_U6-entry was a gift from Jennifer Doudna (Addgene plasmid # 244820 ; http://n2t.net/addgene:244820 ; RRID:Addgene_244820)
