[The description below was written by a language model from this plasmid's Addgene catalogue record and pLannotate feature annotations shown in this document.]
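Description:
pKMW123_SpRY-Cas9_U6-entry is an 8.5 kb all-in-one CRISPR plasmid for mammalian expression, built on the PX458 backbone. It is propagated in E. coli at high copy from a ColE1/pUC-type origin and selected with ampicillin through the β-lactamase (AmpR) gene. An f1 phage origin is also present. The feature table shows a single AAV2 inverted terminal repeat downstream of the expression cassette, along with small bom and rop fragments. These appear to be backbone remnants, and with only one ITR annotated the plasmid should not be regarded as an AAV packaging vector.

The payload consists of two transcription units. The first is a human U6 RNA polymerase III promoter followed by a short gap and the Streptococcus pyogenes sgRNA scaffold. The gap corresponds to the Golden Gate-compatible entry site where a user-defined spacer is inserted, although the record does not name the restriction enzyme used. The second unit uses a CAG-type promoter, annotated as a CMV enhancer, chicken β-actin promoter and hybrid intron, to drive SpRY Cas9 and ends in a bGH polyadenylation signal. SpRY carries eleven substitutions (A61R, L1111R, D1135L, S1136W, G1218K, E1219Q, N1317R, A1322R, R1333P, R1335Q, T1337R). This engineered variant is known for greatly relaxed PAM requirements, which widens the range of targetable genomic sites. The protein has an N-terminal 3xFLAG tag and SV40 NLS according to the catalogue entry, though these are not annotated separately in the feature table, and a C-terminal nucleoplasmin NLS for nuclear import. No 2A-GFP reporter of the kind associated with PX458 is annotated.

The plasmid is intended for transfection into mammalian cells to perform genome editing with a cloned guide.
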