Features (pLannotate 1.2.2; 17 found; start..end, strand, type, name):
      1..241     +  promoter       U6 promoter: RNA polymerase III promoter for human U6 snRNA
    268..343     +  misc_RNA       gRNA scaffold: guide RNA scaffold for the Streptococcus pyogenes CRISPR/Cas9 system
    350..393     +  misc_RNA       gRNA scaffold (fragment): guide RNA scaffold for the Streptococcus pyogenes CRISPR/Cas9 system
    440..725     +  enhancer       CMV enhancer: human cytomegalovirus immediate early enhancer; contains an 18-bp deletion relative to the standard CMV enhancer
    727..1003    +  promoter       chicken β-actin promoter: No description available
   1004..1231    +  intron         hybrid intron: hybrid between chicken β-actin (CBA) and minute virus of mice (MMV) introns (Gray et al., 2011)
   1369..5469    +  CDS            Cas9: Cas9 (Csn1) endonuclease from the Streptococcus pyogenes Type II CRISPR/Cas system generates RNA-guided double strand breaks in DNA
   5470..5517    +  CDS            nucleoplasmin NLS: bipartite nuclear localization signal from nucleoplasmin
   5554..5665    +  polyA_signal   bGH poly(A) signal: bovine growth hormone polyadenylation signal
   5770..5910    +  repeat_region  AAV2 ITR: inverted terminal repeat of adeno-associated virus serotype 2 inverted
   5915..5966    -  misc_feature   bom (fragment): basis of mobility region from pBR322
   5985..6440    +  rep_origin     f1 ori (sequence partly withheld): f1 bacteriophage origin of replication; arrow indicates direction of (+) strand synthesis
   6441..6490    -  misc_feature   bom (fragment): basis of mobility region from pBR322
   6592..6627    -  CDS            rop (fragment): Rop protein, which maintains plasmids at low copy number; rop
   6722..6826    +  promoter       AmpR promoter: bla
   6827..7687    +  CDS            AmpR: β-lactamase; bla; confers resistance to ampicillin, carbenicillin, and related antibiotics
   7858..8446    +  rep_origin     ori: high-copy-number ColE1/pMB1/pBR322/pUC origin of replication
>Addgene plasmid #244820 | pKMW123_SpRY-Cas9_U6-entry | addgene full sequence | sequence record 486582 | Addgene NGS Result
GAGGGCCTATTTCCCATGATTCCTTCATATTTGCATATACGATACAAGGCTGTTAGAGAGATAATTGGAA
TTAATTTGACTGTAAACACAAAGATATTAGTACAAAATACGTGACGTAGAAAGTAATAATTTCTTGGGTA
GTTTGCAGTTTTAAAATTATGTTTTAAAATGGACTATCATATGCTTACCGTAACTTGAAAGTATTTCGAT
TTCTTGGCTTTATATATCTTGTGGAAAGGACGAAACACCGGGTCTTCGAGAAGACCTGTTTTAGAGCTAG
AAATAGCAAGTTAAAATAAGGCTAGTCCGTTATCAACTTGAAAAAGTGGCACCGAGTCGGTGCTTTTTTG
TTTTAGAGCTAGAAATAGCAAGTTAAAATAAGGCTAGTCCGTTTTTAGCGCGTGCGCCAATTCTGCAGAC
AAATGGCTCTAGAGGTACCCGTTACATAACTTACGGTAAATGGCCCGCCTGGCTGACCGCCCAACGACCC
CCGCCCATTGACGTCAATAGTAACGCCAATAGGGACTTTCCATTGACGTCAATGGGTGGAGTATTTACGG
TAAACTGCCCACTTGGCAGTACATCAAGTGTATCATATGCCAAGTACGCCCCCTATTGACGTCAATGACG
GTAAATGGCCCGCCTGGCATTGTGCCCAGTACATGACCTTATGGGACTTTCCTACTTGGCAGTACATCTA
CGTATTAGTCATCGCTATTACCATGGTCGAGGTGAGCCCCACGTTCTGCTTCACTCTCCCCATCTCCCCC
CCCTCCCCACCCCCAATTTTGTATTTATTTATTTTTTAATTATTTTGTGCAGCGATGGGGGCGGGGGGGG
GGGGGGGCGCGCGCCAGGCGGGGCGGGGCGGGGCGAGGGGCGGGGCGGGGCGAGGCGGAGAGGTGCGGCG
GCAGCCAATCAGAGCGGCGCGCTCCGAAAGTTTCCTTTTATGGCGAGGCGGCGGCGGCGGCGGCCCTATA
AAAAGCGAAGCGCGCGGCGGGCGGGAGTCGCTGCGCGCTGCCTTCGCCCCGTGCCCCGCTCCGCCGCCGC
CTCGCGCCGCCCGCCCCGGCTCTGACTGACCGCGTTACTCCCACAGGTGAGCGGGCGGGACGGCCCTTCT
CCTCCGGGCTGTAATTAGCTGAGCAAGAGGTAAGGGTTTAAGGGATGGTTGGTTGGTGGGGTATTAATGT
TTAATTACCTGGAGCACCTGCCTGAAATCACTTTTTTTCAGGTTGGACCGGTGCCACCATGGACTATAAG
GACCACGACGGAGACTACAAGGATCATGATATTGATTACAAAGACGATGACGATAAGATGGCCCCAAAGA
AGAAGCGGAAGGTCGGTATCCACGGAGTCCCAGCAGCCGACAAGAAGTACAGCATCGGCCTGGACATCGG
CACCAACTCTGTGGGCTGGGCCGTGATCACCGACGAGTACAAGGTGCCCAGCAAGAAATTCAAGGTGCTG
GGCAACACCGACCGGCACAGCATCAAGAAGAACCTGATCGGAGCCCTGCTGTTCGACAGCGGCGAAACAG
CCGAGAGAACCCGGCTGAAGAGAACCGCCAGAAGAAGATACACCAGACGGAAGAACCGGATCTGCTATCT
GCAAGAGATCTTCAGCAACGAGATGGCCAAGGTGGACGACAGCTTCTTCCACAGACTGGAAGAGTCCTTC
CTGGTGGAAGAGGATAAGAAGCACGAGCGGCACCCCATCTTCGGCAACATCGTGGACGAGGTGGCCTACC
ACGAGAAGTACCCCACCATCTACCACCTGAGAAAGAAACTGGTGGACAGCACCGACAAGGCCGACCTGCG
GCTGATCTATCTGGCCCTGGCCCACATGATCAAGTTCCGGGGCCACTTCCTGATCGAGGGCGACCTGAAC
CCCGACAACAGCGACGTGGACAAGCTGTTCATCCAGCTGGTGCAGACCTACAACCAGCTGTTCGAGGAAA
ACCCCATCAACGCCAGCGGCGTGGACGCCAAGGCCATCCTGTCTGCCAGACTGAGCAAGAGCAGACGGCT
GGAAAATCTGATCGCCCAGCTGCCCGGCGAGAAGAAGAATGGCCTGTTCGGAAACCTGATTGCCCTGAGC
CTGGGCCTGACCCCCAACTTCAAGAGCAACTTCGACCTGGCCGAGGATGCCAAACTGCAGCTGAGCAAGG
ACACCTACGACGACGACCTGGACAACCTGCTGGCCCAGATCGGCGACCAGTACGCCGACCTGTTTCTGGC
CGCCAAGAACCTGTCCGACGCCATCCTGCTGAGCGACATCCTGAGAGTGAACACCGAGATCACCAAGGCC
CCCCTGAGCGCCTCTATGATCAAGAGATACGACGAGCACCACCAGGACCTGACCCTGCTGAAAGCTCTCG
TGCGGCAGCAGCTGCCTGAGAAGTACAAAGAGATTTTCTTCGACCAGAGCAAGAACGGCTACGCCGGCTA
CATTGACGGCGGAGCCAGCCAGGAAGAGTTCTACAAGTTCATCAAGCCCATCCTGGAAAAGATGGACGGC
ACCGAGGAACTGCTCGTGAAGCTGAACAGAGAGGACCTGCTGCGGAAGCAGCGGACCTTCGACAACGGCA
GCATCCCCCACCAGATCCACCTGGGAGAGCTGCACGCCATTCTGCGGCGGCAGGAAGATTTTTACCCATT
CCTGAAGGACAACCGGGAAAAGATCGAGAAGATCCTGACCTTCCGCATCCCCTACTACGTGGGCCCTCTG
GCCAGGGGAAACAGCAGATTCGCCTGGATGACCAGAAAGAGCGAGGAAACCATCACCCCCTGGAACTTCG
AGGAAGTGGTGGACAAGGGCGCTTCCGCCCAGAGCTTCATCGAGCGGATGACCAACTTCGATAAGAACCT
GCCCAACGAGAAGGTGCTGCCCAAGCACAGCCTGCTGTACGAGTACTTCACCGTGTATAACGAGCTGACC
AAAGTGAAATACGTGACCGAGGGAATGAGAAAGCCCGCCTTCCTGAGCGGCGAGCAGAAAAAGGCCATCG
TGGACCTGCTGTTCAAGACCAACCGGAAAGTGACCGTGAAGCAGCTGAAAGAGGACTACTTCAAGAAAAT
CGAGTGCTTCGACTCCGTGGAAATCTCCGGCGTGGAAGATCGGTTCAACGCCTCCCTGGGCACATACCAC
GATCTGCTGAAAATTATCAAGGACAAGGACTTCCTGGACAATGAGGAAAACGAGGACATTCTGGAAGATA
TCGTGCTGACCCTGACACTGTTTGAGGACAGAGAGATGATCGAGGAACGGCTGAAAACCTATGCCCACCT
GTTCGACGACAAAGTGATGAAGCAGCTGAAGCGGCGGAGATACACCGGCTGGGGCAGGCTGAGCCGGAAG
CTGATCAACGGCATCCGGGACAAGCAGTCCGGCAAGACAATCCTGGATTTCCTGAAGTCCGACGGCTTCG
CCAACAGAAACTTCATGCAGCTGATCCACGACGACAGCCTGACCTTTAAAGAGGACATCCAGAAAGCCCA
GGTGTCCGGCCAGGGCGATAGCCTGCACGAGCACATTGCCAATCTGGCCGGCAGCCCCGCCATTAAGAAG
GGCATCCTGCAGACAGTGAAGGTGGTGGACGAGCTCGTGAAAGTGATGGGCCGGCACAAGCCCGAGAACA
TCGTGATCGAAATGGCCAGAGAGAACCAGACCACCCAGAAGGGACAGAAGAACAGCCGCGAGAGAATGAA
GCGGATCGAAGAGGGCATCAAAGAGCTGGGCAGCCAGATCCTGAAAGAACACCCCGTGGAAAACACCCAG
CTGCAGAACGAGAAGCTGTACCTGTACTACCTGCAGAATGGGCGGGATATGTACGTGGACCAGGAACTGG
ACATCAACCGGCTGTCCGACTACGATGTGGACCATATCGTGCCTCAGAGCTTTCTGAAGGACGACTCCAT
CGACAACAAGGTGCTGACCAGAAGCGACAAGAACCGGGGCAAGAGCGACAACGTGCCCTCCGAAGAGGTC
GTGAAGAAGATGAAGAACTACTGGCGGCAGCTGCTGAACGCCAAGCTGATTACCCAGAGAAAGTTCGACA
ATCTGACCAAGGCCGAGAGAGGCGGCCTGAGCGAACTGGATAAGGCCGGCTTCATCAAGAGACAGCTGGT
GGAAACCCGGCAGATCACAAAGCACGTGGCACAGATCCTGGACTCCCGGATGAACACTAAGTACGACGAG
AATGACAAGCTGATCCGGGAAGTGAAAGTGATCACCCTGAAGTCCAAGCTGGTGTCCGATTTCCGGAAGG
ATTTCCAGTTTTACAAAGTGCGCGAGATCAACAACTACCACCACGCCCACGACGCCTACCTGAACGCCGT
CGTGGGAACCGCCCTGATCAAAAAGTACCCTAAGCTGGAAAGCGAGTTCGTGTACGGCGACTACAAGGTG
TACGACGTGCGGAAGATGATCGCCAAGAGCGAGCAGGAAATCGGCAAGGCTACCGCCAAGTACTTCTTCT
ACAGCAACATCATGAACTTTTTCAAGACCGAGATTACCCTGGCCAACGGCGAGATCCGGAAGCGGCCTCT
GATCGAGACAAACGGCGAAACCGGGGAGATCGTGTGGGATAAGGGCCGGGATTTTGCCACCGTGCGGAAA
GTGCTGAGCATGCCCCAAGTGAATATCGTGAAAAAGACCGAGGTGCAGACAGGCGGCTTCAGCAAAGAGT
CTATCAGACCCAAGAGGAACAGCGATAAGCTGATCGCCAGAAAGAAGGACTGGGACCCTAAGAAGTACGG
CGGCTTCCTGTGGCCCACCGTGGCCTATTCTGTGCTGGTGGTGGCCAAAGTGGAAAAGGGCAAGTCCAAG
AAACTGAAGAGTGTGAAAGAGCTGCTGGGGATCACCATCATGGAAAGAAGCAGCTTCGAGAAGAATCCCA
TCGACTTTCTGGAAGCCAAGGGCTACAAAGAAGTGAAAAAGGACCTGATCATCAAGCTGCCTAAGTACTC
CCTGTTCGAGCTGGAAAACGGCCGGAAGAGAATGCTGGCCTCTGCCAAGCAGCTGCAGAAGGGAAACGAA
CTGGCCCTGCCCTCCAAATATGTGAACTTCCTGTACCTGGCCAGCCACTATGAGAAGCTGAAGGGCTCCC
CCGAGGATAATGAGCAGAAACAGCTGTTTGTGGAACAGCACAAGCACTACCTGGACGAGATCATCGAGCA
GATCAGCGAGTTCTCCAAGAGAGTGATCCTGGCCGACGCTAATCTGGACAAAGTGCTGTCCGCCTACAAC
AAGCACCGGGATAAGCCCATCAGAGAGCAGGCCGAGAATATCATCCACCTGTTTACCCTGACCAGACTGG
GAGCCCCTAGAGCCTTCAAGTACTTTGACACCACCATCGACCCCAAGCAGTACAGAAGCACCAAAGAGGT
GCTGGACGCCACCCTGATCCACCAGAGCATCACCGGCCTGTACGAGACACGGATCGACCTGTCTCAGCTG
GGAGGCGACAAAAGGCCGGCGGCCACGAAAAAGGCCGGCCAGGCAAAAAAGAAAAAGTAAGAATTCTAAC
TAGAGCTCGCTGATCAGCCTCGACTGTGCCTTCTAGTTGCCAGCCATCTGTTGTTTGCCCCTCCCCCGTG
CCTTCCTTGACCCTGGAAGGTGCCACTCCCACTGTCCTTTCCTAATAAAATGAGGAAATTGCATCGCATT
GTCTGAGTAGGTGTCATTCTATTCTGGGGGGTGGGGTGGGGCAGGACAGCAAGGGGGAGGATTGGGAAGA
GAATAGCAGGCATGCTGGGGAGCGGCCGCAGGAACCCCTAGTGATGGAGTTGGCCACTCCCTCTCTGCGC
GCTCGCTCGCTCACTGAGGCCGGGCGACCAAAGGTCGCCCGACGCCCGGGCTTTGCCCGGGCGGCCTCAG
TGAGCGAGCGAGCGCGCAGCTGCCTGCAGGGGCGCCTGATGCGGTATTTTCTCCTTACGCATCTGTGCGG
TATTTCACACCGCATA
[95 nt withheld, positions 5967-6061]
T
[46 nt withheld, positions 6063-6108]
C
[141 nt withheld, positions 6110-6250]
CCTTTGACGTTGGAGTCCACGTTCTTT
[37 nt withheld, positions 6278-6314]
ACTCTATCTCGGGCTATTCTTTTGATTTATAAGGGATTTTGCCGATTTCGGTCTATTGGTTAAAAAATGA
GCTGATTTAACAAAAATTTAACGCGAATTTTAACAAAATATTAACGTTTACAATTTTATGGTGCACTCTC
AGTACAATCTGCTCTGATGCCGCATAGTTAAGCCAGCCCCGACACCCGCCAACACCCGCTGACGCGCCCT
GACGGGCTTGTCTGCTCCCGGCATCCGCTTACAGACAAGCTGTGACCGTCTCCGGGAGCTGCATGTGTCA
GAGGTTTTCACCGTCATCACCGAAACGCGCGAGACGAAAGGGCCTCGTGATACGCCTATTTTTATAGGTT
AATGTCATGATAATAATGGTTTCTTAGACGTCAGGTGGCACTTTTCGGGGAAATGTGCGCGGAACCCCTA
TTTGTTTATTTTTCTAAATACATTCAAATATGTATCCGCTCATGAGACAATAACCCTGATAAATGCTTCA
ATAATATTGAAAAAGGAAGAGTATGAGTATTCAACATTTCCGTGTCGCCCTTATTCCCTTTTTTGCGGCA
TTTTGCCTTCCTGTTTTTGCTCACCCAGAAACGCTGGTGAAAGTAAAAGATGCTGAAGATCAGTTGGGTG
CACGAGTGGGTTACATCGAACTGGATCTCAACAGCGGTAAGATCCTTGAGAGTTTTCGCCCCGAAGAACG
TTTTCCAATGATGAGCACTTTTAAAGTTCTGCTATGTGGCGCGGTATTATCCCGTATTGACGCCGGGCAA
GAGCAACTCGGTCGCCGCATACACTATTCTCAGAATGACTTGGTTGAGTACTCACCAGTCACAGAAAAGC
ATCTTACGGATGGCATGACAGTAAGAGAATTATGCAGTGCTGCCATAACCATGAGTGATAACACTGCGGC
CAACTTACTTCTGACAACGATCGGAGGACCGAAGGAGCTAACCGCTTTTTTGCACAACATGGGGGATCAT
GTAACTCGCCTTGATCGTTGGGAACCGGAGCTGAATGAAGCCATACCAAACGACGAGCGTGACACCACGA
TGCCTGTAGCAATGGCAACAACGTTGCGCAAACTATTAACTGGCGAACTACTTACTCTAGCTTCCCGGCA
ACAATTAATAGACTGGATGGAGGCGGATAAAGTTGCAGGACCACTTCTGCGCTCGGCCCTTCCGGCTGGC
TGGTTTATTGCTGATAAATCTGGAGCCGGTGAGCGTGGAAGCCGCGGTATCATTGCAGCACTGGGGCCAG
ATGGTAAGCCCTCCCGTATCGTAGTTATCTACACGACGGGGAGTCAGGCAACTATGGATGAACGAAATAG
ACAGATCGCTGAGATAGGTGCCTCACTGATTAAGCATTGGTAACTGTCAGACCAAGTTTACTCATATATA
CTTTAGATTGATTTAAAACTTCATTTTTAATTTAAAAGGATCTAGGTGAAGATCCTTTTTGATAATCTCA
TGACCAAAATCCCTTAACGTGAGTTTTCGTTCCACTGAGCGTCAGACCCCGTAGAAAAGATCAAAGGATC
TTCTTGAGATCCTTTTTTTCTGCGCGTAATCTGCTGCTTGCAAACAAAAAAACCACCGCTACCAGCGGTG
GTTTGTTTGCCGGATCAAGAGCTACCAACTCTTTTTCCGAAGGTAACTGGCTTCAGCAGAGCGCAGATAC
CAAATACTGTTCTTCTAGTGTAGCCGTAGTTAGGCCACCACTTCAAGAACTCTGTAGCACCGCCTACATA
CCTCGCTCTGCTAATCCTGTTACCAGTGGCTGCTGCCAGTGGCGATAAGTCGTGTCTTACCGGGTTGGAC
TCAAGACGATAGTTACCGGATAAGGCGCAGCGGTCGGGCTGAACGGGGGGTTCGTGCACACAGCCCAGCT
TGGAGCGAACGACCTACACCGAACTGAGATACCTACAGCGTGAGCTATGAGAAAGCGCCACGCTTCCCGA
AGGGAGAAAGGCGGACAGGTATCCGGTAAGCGGCAGGGTCGGAACAGGAGAGCGCACGAGGGAGCTTCCA
GGGGGAAACGCCTGGTATCTTTATAGTCCTGTCGGGTTTCGCCACCTCTGACTTGAGCGTCGATTTTTGT
GATGCTCGTCAGGGGGGCGGAGCCTATGGAAAAACGCCAGCAACGCGGCCTTTTTACGGTTCCTGGCCTT
TTGCTGGCCTTTTGCTCACATGT
